>Addgene plasmid #105809 | pKK-RNAi-nucCHERRYmiR-FLAG-TEV | depositor full sequence | sequence record 200367 | pKK-RNAi-nucCHERRYmiR-FLAG-TEV sequence 6603 bps
GACGGATCGGGAGATCCGCTGTGGAATGTGTGTCAGTTAGGGTGTGGAAAGTCCCCAGGCTCCCCAGCAG
GCAGAAGTATGCAAAGCATGCATCTCAATTAGTCAGCAACCAGGTGTGGAAAGTCCCCAGGCTCCCCAGC
AGGCAGAAGTATGCAAAGCATGCATCTCAATTAGTCAGCAACCATAGTCCCGCCCCTAACTCCGCCCATC
CCGCCCCTAACTCCGCCCAGTTCCGCCCATTCTCCGCTCCATCGTTCAGATCCTTATCGATGCTATGGCA
GGGCCTGCCGCCCCGACGTTGGCTGCGAGCCCTGGGCCTTCACCCGAACTTGGGGGGTGGGGTGGGGAAA
AGGAAGAAACGCGGGCGTATTGGCCCCAATGGGGTCACGGTGGGGTATCGACAGAGTGCCAGCCCTGGGA
CCGAACCCCGCGTTTATGAACAAACGACCCAACACCCGTGCGTTTTATTCTGTCTTTTTATTGCCGTCAT
AGCGCGGGTTCCTTCCGGTATTGTCTCCTTCCGTGTTTCAGTTAGCCTCCCCCATCAGCGAACCGCGGGC
CCTCTAGATCACTAGATATGACGCGTGCGGCCGCAGATCTGGGCCATTTGTTCCATGTGAGTGCTAGTAA
CAGGCCTTGTGTCCTGAAATGTACTGCGTGGAGACGTCAGTCAGTGGCCAAAACGTCTCCACGCGCAGTA
CATTTCAGCATACAGCCTTCAGCAAGCCTCCAGGATCTGGGCCATTTGTTCCATGTGAGTGCTAGTAACA
GGCCTTGTGTCCTGAAATGTACTGCGTGGAGACGTCAGTCAGTGGCCAAAACGTCTCCACGCGCAGTACA
TTTCAGCATACAGCCTTCAGCAAGCCTCCAGGATCTGGGCCATTTGTTCCATGTGAGTGCTAGTAACAGG
CCTTGTGTCCTGAAATGTACTGCGTGGAGACGTCAGTCAGTGGCCAAAACGTCTCCACGCGCAGTACATT
TCAGCATACAGCCTTCAGCAAGCCTCCAGGATCACTTAAGACTAGCGCTCCAATTGCACTACCTCCTCTT
ACTACACCTTGCGTTTCTTCTTTGGGTCGACCTTTCTCTTCTTTTTAGGGTCCACCTTCCGCTTTTTCTT
GGGGTCTGCTGCGGCCTTGTACAGCTCGTCCATGCCGCCGGTGGAGTGGCGGCCCTCGGCGCGTTCGTAC
TGTTCCACGATGGTGTAGTCCTCGTTGTGGGAGGTGATGTCCAACTTGATGTTGACGTTGTAGGCGCCGG
GCAGCTGCACGGGCTTCTTGGCCTTGTAGGTGGTCTTGACCTCAGCGTCGTAGTGGCCGCCGTCCTTCAG
CTTCAGCCTCTGCTTGATCTCGCCCTTCAGGGCGCCGTCCTCGGGGTACATCCGCTCGGAGGAGGCCTCC
CAGCCCATGGTCTTCTTCTGCATTACGGGGCCGTCGGAGGGGAAGTTGGTGCCGCGCAGCTTCACCTTGT
AGATGAACTCGCCGTCCTGCAGGGAGGAGTCCTGGGTCACGGTCACCACGCCGCCGTCCTCGAAGTTCAT
CACGCGCTCCCACTTGAAGCCCTCGGGGAAGGACAGCTTCAAGTAGTCGGGGATGTCGGCGGGGTGCTTC
ACGTAGGCCTTGGAGCCGTACATGAACTGAGGGGACAGGATGTCCCAGGCGAAGGGCAGGGGGCCACCCT
TGGTCACCTTCAGCTTGGCGGTCTGGGTGCCCTCGTAGGGGCGGCCCTCGCCCTCGCCCTCGATCTCGAA
CTCGTGGCCGTTCACGGAGCCCTCCATGTGCACCTTGAAGCGCATGAACTCCTTGATGATGGCCATGTTA
TCCTCCTCGCCCTTGCTCACCATGGTCCTAGGACGATCTCTATCACTGATAGGGAGATCTCTATCACTGA
TAGGGAGAGCTCTGCTTATATAGACCTCCCACCGTACACGCCTACCGCCCATTTGCGTCAATGGGGCGGA
GTTGTTACGACATTTTGGAAAGTCCCGTTGATTTTGGTGCCAAAACAAACTCCCATTGACGTCAATGGGG
TGGAGACTTGGAAATCCCCGTGAGTCAAACCGCTATCCACGCCCATTGATGTACTGCCAAAACCGCATCA
CCATGGTAATAGCGATGACTAATACGTAGATGTACTGCCAAGTAGGAAAGTCCCATAAGGTCATGTACTG
GGCATAATGCCAGGCGGGCCATTTACCGTCATTGACGTCAATAGGGGGCGTACTTGGCATATGATACACT
TGATGTACTCTAGAAAAATGTCGTAACAACTCCGCCCCATTGACGCAAATGGGCGGTAGGCGTGTACGGT
GGGAGGTCTATATAAGCAGAGCTCTCCCTATCAGTGATAGAGATCTCCCTATCAGTGATAGAGATCGTCA
AGCTTGGTACCATGGATTACAAGGATGACGACGATAAGGGATCCGAAAACCTGTACTTCCAAGGAACCGG
TGGTCACCTGTACAATCGATCCTGCAGGAGCTAGCGAGAATTTGTATTTTCAGGGTGATATCCAGCACAG
TGGCAGCTGCTCGAGGTTTAAACCCGCTGATCAGCCTCGACTGTGCCTTCTAGTTGCCAGCCATCTGTTG
TTTGCCCCTCCCCCGTGCCTTCCTTGACCCTGGAAGGTGCCACTCCCACTGTCCTTTCCTAATAAAATGA
GGAAATTGCATCGCATTGTCTGAGTAGGTGTCATTCTATTCTGGGGGGTGGGGTGGGGCAGGACAGCAAG
GGGGAGGATTGGGAAGACAATAGCAGGCATGCTGGGGATGCGGTGGGCTCTATGGCTTCTGAGGCGGAAA
GAACCAGCTGGGGCTCTAGGGGGTATCCCC
[124 nt withheld, positions 2831-2954]
C
[91 nt withheld, positions 2956-3046]
AGGGTGATGGTTCACGTACCTAGAAGTTCCTATTCCGAAGTTCCTATTCTCTAGAAAGTATAGGAACTTC
CTTGGCCAAAAAGCCTGAACTCACCGCGACGTCTGTCGAGAAGTTTCTGATCGAAAAGTTCGACAGCGTC
TCCGACCTGATGCAGCTCTCGGAGGGCGAAGAATCTCGTGCTTTCAGCTTCGATGTAGGAGGGCGTGGAT
ATGTCCTGCGGGTAAATAGCTGCGCCGATGGTTTCTACAAAGATCGTTATGTTTATCGGCACTTTGCATC
GGCCGCGCTCCCGATTCCGGAAGTGCTTGACATTGGGGAATTCAGCGAGAGCCTGACCTATTGCATCTCC
CGCCGTGCACAGGGTGTCACGTTGCAAGACCTGCCTGAAACCGAACTGCCCGCTGTTCTGCAGCCGGTCG
CGGAGGCCATGGATGCGATCGCTGCGGCCGATCTTAGCCAGACGAGCGGGTTCGGCCCATTCGGACCGCA
AGGAATCGGTCAATACACTACATGGCGTGATTTCATATGCGCGATTGCTGATCCCCATGTGTATCACTGG
CAAACTGTGATGGACGACACCGTCAGTGCGTCCGTCGCGCAGGCTCTCGATGAGCTGATGCTTTGGGCCG
AGGACTGCCCCGAAGTCCGGCACCTCGTGCACGCGGATTTCGGCTCCAACAATGTCCTGACGGACAATGG
CCGCATAACAGCGGTCATTGACTGGAGCGAGGCGATGTTCGGGGATTCCCAATACGAGGTCGCCAACATC
TTCTTCTGGAGGCCGTGGTTGGCTTGTATGGAGCAGCAGACGCGCTACTTCGAGCGGAGGCATCCGGAGC
TTGCAGGATCGCCGCGGCTCCGGGCGTATATGCTCCGCATTGGTCTTGACCAACTCTATCAGAGCTTGGT
TGACGGCAATTTCGATGATGCAGCTTGGGCGCAGGGTCGATGCGACGCAATCGTCCGATCCGGAGCCGGG
ACTGTCGGGCGTACACAAATCGCCCGCAGAAGCGCGGCCGTCTGGACCGATGGCTGTGTAGAAGTACTCG
CCGATAGTGGAAACCGACGCCCCAGCACTCGTCCGAGGGCAAAGGAATAGCACGTACTACGAGATTTCGA
TTCCACCGCCGCCTTCTATGAAAGGTTGGGCTTCGGAATCGTTTTCCGGGACGCCGGCTGGATGATCCTC
CAGCGCGGGGATCTCATGCTGGAGTTCTTCGCCCACCCCAACTTGTTTATTGCAGCTTATAATGGTTACA
AATAAAGCAATAGCATCACAAATTTCACAAATAAAGCATTTTTTTCACTGCATTCTAGTTGTGGTTTGTC
CAAACTCATCAATGTATCTTATCATGTCTGTATACCGTCGACCTCTAGCTAGAGCTTGGCGTAATCATGG
TCATAGCTGTTTCCTGTGTGAAATTGTTATCCGCTCACAATTCCACACAACATACGAGCCGGAAGCATAA
AGTGTAAAGCCTGGGGTGCCTAATGAGTGAGCTAACTCACATTAATTGCGTTGCGCTCACTGCCCGCTTT
CCAGTCGGGAAACCTGTCGTGCCAGCTGCATTAATGAATCGGCCAACGCGCGGGGAGAGGCGGTTTGCGT
ATTGGGCGCTCTTCCGCTTCCTCGCTCACTGACTCGCTGCGCTCGGTCGTTCGGCTGCGGCGAGCGGTAT
CAGCTCACTCAAAGGCGGTAATACGGTTATCCACAGAATCAGGGGATAACGCAGGAAAGAACATGTGAGC
AAAAGGCCAGCAAAAGGCCAGGAACCGTAAAAAGGCCGCGTTGCTGGCGTTTTTCCATAGGCTCCGCCCC
CCTGACGAGCATCACAAAAATCGACGCTCAAGTCAGAGGTGGCGAAACCCGACAGGACTATAAAGATACC
AGGCGTTTCCCCCTGGAAGCTCCCTCGTGCGCTCTCCTGTTCCGACCCTGCCGCTTACCGGATACCTGTC
CGCCTTTCTCCCTTCGGGAAGCGTGGCGCTTTCTCATAGCTCACGCTGTAGGTATCTCAGTTCGGTGTAG
GTCGTTCGCTCCAAGCTGGGCTGTGTGCACGAACCCCCCGTTCAGCCCGACCGCTGCGCCTTATCCGGTA
ACTATCGTCTTGAGTCCAACCCGGTAAGACACGACTTATCGCCACTGGCAGCAGCCACTGGTAACAGGAT
TAGCAGAGCGAGGTATGTAGGCGGTGCTACAGAGTTCTTGAAGTGGTGGCCTAACTACGGCTACACTAGA
AGAACAGTATTTGGTATCTGCGCTCTGCTGAAGCCAGTTACCTTCGGAAAAAGAGTTGGTAGCTCTTGAT
CCGGCAAACAAACCACCGCTGGTAGCGGTGGTTTTTTTGTTTGCAAGCAGCAGATTACGCGCAGAAAAAA
AGGATCTCAAGAAGATCCTTTGATCTTTTCTACGGGGTCTGACGCTCAGTGGAACGAAAACTCACGTTAA
GGGATTTTGGTCATGAGATTATCAAAAAGGATCTTCACCTAGATCCTTTTAAATTAAAAATGAAGTTTTA
AATCAATCTAAAGTATATATGAGTAAACTTGGTCTGACAGTTACCAATGCTTAATCAGTGAGGCACCTAT
CTCAGCGATCTGTCTATTTCGTTCATCCATAGTTGCCTGACTCCCCGTCGTGTAGATAACTACGATACGG
GAGGGCTTACCATCTGGCCCCAGTGCTGCAATGATACCGCGAGACCCACGCTCACCGGCTCCAGATTTAT
CAGCAATAAACCAGCCAGCCGGAAGGGCCGAGCGCAGAAGTGGTCCTGCAACTTTATCCGCCTCCATCCA
GTCTATTAATTGTTGCCGGGAAGCTAGAGTAAGTAGTTCGCCAGTTAATAGTTTGCGCAACGTTGTTGCC
ATTGCTACAGGCATCGTGGTGTCACGCTCGTCGTTTGGTATGGCTTCATTCAGCTCCGGTTCCCAACGAT
CAAGGCGAGTTACATGATCCCCCATGTTGTGCAAAAAAGCGGTTAGCTCCTTCGGTCCTCCGATCGTTGT
CAGAAGTAAGTTGGCCGCAGTGTTATCACTCATGGTTATGGCAGCACTGCATAATTCTCTTACTGTCATG
CCATCCGTAAGATGCTTTTCTGTGACTGGTGAGTACTCAACCAAGTCATTCTGAGAATAGTGTATGCGGC
GACCGAGTTGCTCTTGCCCGGCGTCAATACGGGATAATACCGCGCCACATAGCAGAACTTTAAAAGTGCT
CATCATTGGAAAACGTTCTTCGGGGCGAAAACTCTCAAGGATCTTACCGCTGTTGAGATCCAGTTCGATG
TAACCCACTCGTGCACCCAACTGATCTTCAGCATCTTTTACTTTCACCAGCGTTTCTGGGTGAGCAAAAA
CAGGAAGGCAAAATGCCGCAAAAAAGGGAATAAGGGCGACACGGAAATGTTGAATACTCATACTCTTCCT
TTTTCAATATTATTGAAGCATTTATCAGGGTTATTGTCTCATGAGCGGATACATATTTGAATGTATTTAG
AAAAATAAACAAATAGGGGTTCCGCGCACATTTCCCCGAAAAGTGCCACCTGACGTC
Features (pLannotate 1.2.2; 34 found; start..end, strand, type, name):
     18..252     +  promoter       SV40 promoter (fragment): SV40 enhancer and early promoter
    331..347     +  polyA_signal   bGH poly(A) signal (fragment): bovine growth hormone polyadenylation signal
    438..486     -  polyA_signal   HSV TK poly(A) signal: herpes simplex virus thymidine kinase polyadenylation signal (Cole and Stacy, 1985)
    602..643     -  ncRNA          3' miR-155: sequence downstream of the precursor of mouse miR-155 microRNA (Uva et al., 2013) miRNA
    707..733     -  ncRNA          5' miR-155: sequence upstream of the precursor of mouse miR-155 microRNA (Uva et al., 2013) miRNA
    740..781     -  ncRNA          3' miR-155: sequence downstream of the precursor of mouse miR-155 microRNA (Uva et al., 2013) miRNA
    845..871     -  ncRNA          5' miR-155: sequence upstream of the precursor of mouse miR-155 microRNA (Uva et al., 2013) miRNA
    878..919     -  ncRNA          3' miR-155: sequence downstream of the precursor of mouse miR-155 microRNA (Uva et al., 2013) miRNA
    983..1009    -  ncRNA          5' miR-155: sequence upstream of the precursor of mouse miR-155 microRNA (Uva et al., 2013) miRNA
   1080..1096    -  CDS            SV40 NLS (fragment): nuclear localization signal of SV40 (simian virus 40) large T antigen
   1136..1843    -  CDS            mCherry: mCherry is a basic (constitutively fluorescent) red fluorescent protein published in 2004, derived from Discosoma sp.. It is reported to be a very rapidly-maturing monomer with low acid sensitivity.
   1856..1875    -  promoter       PLtetO-1 promoter (fragment): modified phage lambda PL promoter with tet operator sites (Lutz and Bujard, 1997)
   1877..1896    -  promoter       PLtetO-1 promoter (fragment): modified phage lambda PL promoter with tet operator sites (Lutz and Bujard, 1997)
   1898..2101    -  promoter       CMV promoter: human cytomegalovirus (CMV) immediate early promoter
   2102..2249    -  enhancer       CMV enhancer (fragment): human cytomegalovirus immediate early enhancer; contains an 18-bp deletion relative to the standard CMV enhancer
   2282..2333    +  promoter       CMVd2 promoter: truncated human cytomegalovirus (CMV) immediate early promoter that yields moderately reduced expression relative to the full-length promoter
   2335..2354    +  promoter       PLtetO-1 promoter (fragment): modified phage lambda PL promoter with tet operator sites (Lutz and Bujard, 1997)
   2356..2375    +  promoter       PLtetO-1 promoter (fragment): modified phage lambda PL promoter with tet operator sites (Lutz and Bujard, 1997)
   2395..2421    +  CDS            3xFLAG (fragment): three tandem FLAG® epitope tags
   2425..2441    +  CDS            TEV site (fragment): tobacco etch virus (TEV) protease recognition and cleavage site
   2561..2785    +  polyA_signal   bGH poly(A) signal: bovine growth hormone polyadenylation signal
   2789..2810    +  promoter       SV40 promoter (fragment): SV40 enhancer and early promoter
   2831..3064    +  rep_origin     f1 ori (fragment) (sequence partly withheld): f1 bacteriophage origin of replication; arrow indicates direction of (+) strand synthesis
   3069..3116    +  protein_bind   FRT: FLP-mediated recombination occurs in the 8-bp core sequence TCTAGAAA (Turan and Bode, 2011). FLP recombinase from the Saccharomyces cerevisiae 2μ plasmid
   3124..4146    +  CDS            HygR: aminoglycoside phosphotransferase from E. coli; aph(4)-Ia; confers resistance to hygromycin
   4156..4281    +  CDS            ble (fragment): BLE_KLEPN - Experimental evidence at protein level: Swiss-Prot protein existence level 1. Binding protein with a strong affinity to the bleomycin family of antibiotics. Binds to CL990; an antimitotic-antibiotic compound. From Klebsiella pneumoniae.
   4276..4397    +  polyA_signal   SV40 poly(A) signal: SV40 polyadenylation signal
   4470..4486    -  protein_bind   lac operator: The lac repressor binds to the lac operator to inhibit transcription in E. coli. This inhibition can be relieved by adding lactose or isopropyl-β-D-thiogalactopyranoside (IPTG). lac repressor encoded by lacI
   4494..4524    -  promoter       lac promoter: promoter for the E. coli lac operon
   4539..4560    -  protein_bind   CAP binding site: CAP binding activates transcription in the presence of cAMP. E. coli catabolite activator protein
   4573..4665    -  CDS            lacI (fragment): lac repressor; lacI; The lac repressor binds to the lac operator to inhibit transcription in E. coli. This inhibition can be relieved by adding lactose or isopropyl-β-D-thiogalactopyranoside (IPTG).
   4848..5436    -  rep_origin     ori: high-copy-number ColE1/pMB1/pBR322/pUC origin of replication
   5607..6467    -  CDS            AmpR: β-lactamase; bla; confers resistance to ampicillin, carbenicillin, and related antibiotics
   6468..6572    -  promoter       AmpR promoter: bla
