>Addgene plasmid #105809 | pKK-RNAi-nucCHERRYmiR-FLAG-TEV | addgene full sequence | sequence record 203432 | Addgene NGS Result
GACGGATCGGGAGATCCGCTGTGGAATGTGTGTCAGTTAGGGTGTGGAAAGTCCCCAGGCTCCCCAGCAG
GCAGAAGTATGCAAAGCATGCATCTCAATTAGTCAGCAACCAGGTGTGGAAAGTCCCCAGGCTCCCCAGC
AGGCAGAAGTATGCAAAGCATGCATCTCAATTAGTCAGCAACCATAGTCCCGCCCCTAACTCCGCCCATC
CCGCCCCTAACTCCGCCCAGTTCCGCCCATTCTCCGCTCCATCGTTCAGATCCTTATCGATGCTATGGCA
GGGCCTGCCGCCCCGACGTTGGCTGCGAGCCCTGGGCCTTCACCCGAACTTGGGGGGTGGGGTGGGGAAA
AGGAAGAAACGCGGGCGTATTGGCCCCAATGGGGTCACGGTGGGGTATCGACAGAGTGCCAGCCCTGGGA
CCGAACCCCGCGTTTATGAACAAACGACCCAACACCCGTGCGTTTTATTCTGTCTTTTTATTGCCGTCAT
AGCGCGGGTTCCTTCCGGTATTGTCTCCTTCCGTGTTTCAGTTAGCCTCCCCCATCAGCGAACCGCGGGC
CCTCTAGATCACTAGATATGACGCGTGCGGCCGCAGATCTGGGCCATTTGTTCCATGTGAGTGCTAGTAA
CAGGCCTTGTGTCCTGAAATGTACTGCGTGGAGACGTCAGTCAGTGGCCAAAACGTCTCCACGCGCAGTA
CATTTCAGCATACAGCCTTCAGCAAGCCTCCAGGATCTGGGCCATTTGTTCCATGTGAGTGCTAGTAACA
GGCCTTGTGTCCTGAAATGTACTGCGTGGAGACGTCAGTCAGTGGCCAAAACGTCTCCACGCGCAGTACA
TTTCAGCATACAGCCTTCAGCAAGCCTCCAGGATCTGGGCCATTTGTTCCATGTGAGTGCTAGTAACAGG
CCTTGTGTCCTGAAATGTACTGCGTGGAGACGTCAGTCAGTGGCCAAAACGTCTCCACGCGCAGTACATT
TCAGCATACAGCCTTCAGCAAGCCTCCAGGATCACTTAAGACTAGCGCTCCAATTGCACTACCTCCTCTT
ACTACACCTTGCGTTTCTTCTTTGGGTCGACCTTTCTCTTCTTTTTAGGGTCCACCTTCCGCTTTTTCTT
GGGGTCTGCTGCGGCCTTGTACAGCTCGTCCATGCCGCCGGTGGAGTGGCGGCCCTCGGCGCGTTCGTAC
TGTTCCACGATGGTGTAGTCCTCGTTGTGGGAGGTGATGTCCAACTTGATGTTGACGTTGTAGGCGCCGG
GCAGCTGCACGGGCTTCTTGGCCTTGTAGGTGGTCTTGACCTCAGCGTCGTAGTGGCCGCCGTCCTTCAG
CTTCAGCCTCTGCTTGATCTCGCCCTTCAGGGCGCCGTCCTCGGGGTACATCCGCTCGGAGGAGGCCTCC
CAGCCCATGGTCTTCTTCTGCATTACGGGGCCGTCGGAGGGGAAGTTGGTGCCGCGCAGCTTCACCTTGT
AGATGAACTCGCCGTCCTGCAGGGAGGAGTCCTGGGTCACGGTCACCACGCCGCCGTCCTCGAAGTTCAT
CACGCGCTCCCACTTGAAGCCCTCGGGGAAGGACAGCTTCAAGTAGTCGGGGATGTCGGCGGGGTGCTTC
ACGTAGGCCTTGGAGCCGTACATGAACTGAGGGGACAGGATGTCCCAGGCGAAGGGCAGGGGGCCACCCT
TGGTCACCTTCAGCTTGGCGGTCTGGGTGCCCTCGTAGGGGCGGCCCTCGCCCTCGCCCTCGATCTCGAA
CTCGTGGCCGTTCACGGAGCCCTCCATGTGCACCTTGAAGCGCATGAACTCCTTGATGATGGCCATGTTA
TCCTCCTCGCCCTTGCTCACCATGGTCCTAGGACGATCTCTATCACTGATAGGGAGATCTCTATCACTGA
TAGGGAGAGCTCTGCTTATATAGACCTCCCACCGTACACGCCTACCGCCCATTTGCGTCAATGGGGCGGA
GTTGTTACGACATTTTGGAAAGTCCCGTTGATTTTGGTGCCAAAACAAACTCCCATTGACGTCAATGGGG
TGGAGACTTGGAAATCCCCGTGAGTCAAACCGCTATCCACGCCCATTGATGTACTGCCAAAACCGCATCA
CCATGGTAATAGCGATGACTAATACGTAGATGTACTGCCAAGTAGGAAAGTCCCATAAGGTCATGTACTG
GGCATAATGCCAGGCGGGCCATTTACCGTCATTGACGTCAATAGGGGGCGTACTTGGCATATGATACACT
TGATGTACTCTAGAAAATGTCGTAACAACTCCGCCCCATTGACGCAAATGGGCGGTAGGCGTGTACGGTG
GGAGGTCTATATAAGCAGAGCTCTCCCTATCAGTGATAGAGATCTCCCTATCAGTGATAGAGATCGTCAA
GCTTGGTACCATGGATTACAAGGATGACGACGATAAGGGATCCGAAAACCTGTACTTCCAAGGAACCGGT
GGTCACCTGTACAATCGATCCTGCAGGAGCTAGCGAGAATTTGTATTTTCAGGGTGATATCCAGCACAGT
GGCAGCTGCTCGAGGTTTAAACCCGCTGATCAGCCTCGACTGTGCCTTCTAGTTGCCAGCCATCTGTTGT
TTGCCCCTCCCCCGTGCCTTCCTTGACCCTGGAAGGTGCCACTCCCACTGTCCTTTCCTAATAAAATGAG
GAAATTGTATCGCATTGTCTGAGTAGGTGTCATTCTATTCTGGGGGGTGGGGTGGGGCAGGACAGCAAGG
GGGAGGATTGGGAAGACAATAGCAGGCATGCTGGGGATGCGGTGGGCTCTATGGCTTCTGAGGCGGAAAG
AACCAGCTGGGGCTCTAGGGGGTATCCCC
[124 nt withheld, positions 2830-2953]
C
[91 nt withheld, positions 2955-3045]
AGGGTGATGGTTCACGTACCTAGAAGTTCCTATTCCGAAGTTCCTATTCTCTAGAAAGTATAGGAACTTC
CTTGGCCAAAAAGCCTGAACTCACCGCGACGTCTGTCGAGAAGTTTCTGATCGAAAAGTTCGACAGCGTC
TCCGACCTGATGCAGCTCTCGGAGGGCGAAGAATCTCGTGCTTTCAGCTTCGATGTAGGAGGGCGTGGAT
ATGTCCTGCGGGTAAATAGCTGCGCCGATGGTTTCTACAAAGATCGTTATGTTTATCGGCACTTTGCATC
GGCCGCGCTCCCGATTCCGGAAGTGCTTGACATTGGGGAATTCAGCGAGAGCCTGACCTATTGCATCTCC
CGCCGTGCACAGGGTGTCACGTTGCAAGACCTGCCTGAAACCGAACTGCCCGCTGTTCTGCAGCCGGTCG
CGGAGGCCATGGATGCGATCGCTGCGGCCGATCTTAGCCAGACGAGCGGGTTCGGCCCATTCGGACCGCA
AGGAATCGGTCAATACACTACATGGCGTGATTTCATATGCGCGATTGCTGATCCCCATGTGTATCACTGG
CAAACTGTGATGGACGACACCGTCAGTGCGTCCGTCGCGCAGGCTCTCGATGAGCTGATGCTTTGGGCCG
AGGACTGCCCCGAAGTCCGGCACCTCGTGCACGCGGATTTCGGCTCCAACAATGTCCTGACGGACAATGG
CCGCATAACAGCGGTCATTGACTGGAGCGAGGCGATGTTCGGGGATTCCCAATACGAGGTCGCCAACATC
TTCTTCTGGAGGCCGTGGTTGGCTTGTATGGAGCAGCAGACGCGCTACTTCGAGCGGAGGCATCCGGAGC
TTGCAGGATCGCCGCGGCTCCGGGCGTATATGCTCCGCATTGGTCTTGACCAACTCTATCAGAGCTTGGT
TGACGGCAATTTCGATGATGCAGCTTGGGCGCAGGGTCGATGCGACGCAATCGTCCGATCCGGAGCCGGG
ACTGTCGGGCGTACACAAATCGCCCGCAGAAGCGCGGCCGTCTGGACCGATGGCTGTGTAGAAGTACTCG
CCGATAGTGGAAACCGACGCCCCAGCACTCGTCCGAGGGCAAAGGAATAGCACGTACTACGAGATTTCGA
TTCCACCGCCGCCTTCTATGAAAGGTTGGGCTTCGGAATCGTTTTCCGGGACGCCGGCTGGATGATCCTC
CAGCGCGGGGATCTCATGCTGGAGTTCTTCGCCCACCCCAACTTGTTTATTGCAGCTTATAATGGTTACA
AATAAAGCAATAGCATCACAAATTTCACAAATAAAGCATTTTTTTCACTGCATTCTAGTTGTGGTTTGTC
CAAACTCATCAATGTATCTTATCATGTCTGTATACCGTCGACCTCTAGCTAGAGCTTGGCGTAATCATGG
TCATAGCTGTTTCCTGTGTGAAATTGTTATCCGCTCACAATTCCACACAACATACGAGCCGGAAGCATAA
AGTGTAAAGCCTGGGGTGCCTAATGAGTGAGCTAACTCACATTAATTGCGTTGCGCTCACTGCCCGCTTT
CCAGTCGGGAAACCTGTCGTGCCAGCTGCATTAATGAATCGGCCAACGCGCGGGGAGAGGCGGTTTGCGT
ATTGGGCGCTCTTCCGCTTCCTCGCTCACTGACTCGCTGCGCTCGGTCGTTCGGCTGCGGCGAGCGGTAT
CAGCTCACTCAAAGGCGGTAATACGGTTATCCACAGAATCAGGGGATAACGCAGGAAAGAACATGTGAGC
AAAAGGCCAGCAAAAGGCCAGGAACCGTAAAAAGGCCGCGTTGCTGGCGTTTTTCCATAGGCTCCGCCCC
CCTGACGAGCATCACAAAAATCGACGCTCAAGTCAGAGGTGGCGAAACCCGACAGGACTATAAAGATACC
AGGCGTTTCCCCCTGGAAGCTCCCTCGTGCGCTCTCCTGTTCCGACCCTGCCGCTTACCGGATACCTGTC
CGCCTTTCTCCCTTCGGGAAGCGTGGCGCTTTCTCATAGCTCACGCTGTAGGTATCTCAGTTCGGTGTAG
GTCGTTCGCTCCAAGCTGGGCTGTGTGCACGAACCCCCCGTTCAGCCCGACCGCTGCGCCTTATCCGGTA
ACTATCGTCTTGAGTCCAACCCGGTAAGACACGACTTATCGCCACTGGCAGCAGCCACTGGTAACAGGAT
TAGCAGAGCGAGGTATGTAGGCGGTGCTACAGAGTTCTTGAAGTGGTGGCCTAACTACGGCTACACTAGA
AGAACAGTATTTGGTATCTGCGCTCTGCTGAAGCCAGTTACCTTCGGAAAAAGAGTTGGTAGCTCTTGAT
CCGGCAAACAAACCACCGCTGGTAGCGGTGGTTTTTTTGTTTGCAAGCAGCAGATTACGCGCAGAAAAAA
AGGATCTCAAGAAGATCCTTTGATCTTTTCTACGGGGTCTGACGCTCAGTGGAACGAAAACTCACGTTAA
GGGATTTTGGTCATGAGATTATCAAAAAGGATCTTCACCTAGATCCTTTTAAATTAAAAATGAAGTTTTA
AATCAATCTAAAGTATATATGAGTAAACTTGGTCTGACAGTTACCAATGCTTAATCAGTGAGGCACCTAT
CTCAGCGATCTGTCTATTTCGTTCATCCATAGTTGCCTGACTCCCCGTCGTGTAGATAACTACGATACGG
GAGGGCTTACCATCTGGCCCCAGTGCTGCAATGATACCGCGAGACCCACGCTCACCGGCTCCAGATTTAT
CAGCAATAAACCAGCCAGCCGGAAGGGCCGAGCGCAGAAGTGGTCCTGCAACTTTATCCGCCTCCATCCA
GTCTATTAATTGTTGCCGGGAAGCTAGAGTAAGTAGTTCGCCAGTTAATAGTTTGCGCAACGTTGTTGCC
ATTGCTACAGGCATCGTGGTGTCACGCTCGTCGTTTGGTATGGCTTCATTCAGCTCCGGTTCCCAACGAT
CAAGGCGAGTTACATGATCCCCCATGTTGTGCAAAAAAGCGGTTAGCTCCTTCGGTCCTCCGATCGTTGT
CAGAAGTAAGTTGGCCGCAGTGTTATCACTCATGGTTATGGCAGCACTGCATAATTCTCTTACTGTCATG
CCATCCGTAAGATGCTTTTCTGTGACTGGTGAGTACTCAACCAAGTCATTCTGAGAATAGTGTATGCGGC
GACCGAGTTGCTCTTGCCCGGCGTCAATACGGGATAATACCGCGCCACATAGCAGAACTTTAAAAGTGCT
CATCATTGGAAAACGTTCTTCGGGGCGAAAACTCTCAAGGATCTTACCGCTGTTGAGATCCAGTTCGATG
TAACCCACTCGTGCACCCAACTGATCTTCAGCATCTTTTACTTTCACCAGCGTTTCTGGGTGAGCAAAAA
CAGGAAGGCAAAATGCCGCAAAAAAGGGAATAAGGGCGACACGGAAATGTTGAATACTCATACTCTTCCT
TTTTCAATATTATTGAAGCATTTATCAGGGTTATTGTCTCATGAGCGGATACATATTTGAATGTATTTAG
AAAAATAAACAAATAGGGGTTCCGCGCACATTTCCCCGAAAAGTGCCACCTGACGTC
Features (pLannotate 1.2.2; 34 found; start..end, strand, type, name):
     18..252     +  promoter       SV40 promoter (fragment): SV40 enhancer and early promoter
    331..347     +  polyA_signal   bGH poly(A) signal (fragment): bovine growth hormone polyadenylation signal
    438..486     -  polyA_signal   HSV TK poly(A) signal: herpes simplex virus thymidine kinase polyadenylation signal (Cole and Stacy, 1985)
    602..643     -  ncRNA          3' miR-155: sequence downstream of the precursor of mouse miR-155 microRNA (Uva et al., 2013) miRNA
    707..733     -  ncRNA          5' miR-155: sequence upstream of the precursor of mouse miR-155 microRNA (Uva et al., 2013) miRNA
    740..781     -  ncRNA          3' miR-155: sequence downstream of the precursor of mouse miR-155 microRNA (Uva et al., 2013) miRNA
    845..871     -  ncRNA          5' miR-155: sequence upstream of the precursor of mouse miR-155 microRNA (Uva et al., 2013) miRNA
    878..919     -  ncRNA          3' miR-155: sequence downstream of the precursor of mouse miR-155 microRNA (Uva et al., 2013) miRNA
    983..1009    -  ncRNA          5' miR-155: sequence upstream of the precursor of mouse miR-155 microRNA (Uva et al., 2013) miRNA
   1080..1096    -  CDS            SV40 NLS (fragment): nuclear localization signal of SV40 (simian virus 40) large T antigen
   1136..1843    -  CDS            mCherry: mCherry is a basic (constitutively fluorescent) red fluorescent protein published in 2004, derived from Discosoma sp.. It is reported to be a very rapidly-maturing monomer with low acid sensitivity.
   1856..1875    -  promoter       PLtetO-1 promoter (fragment): modified phage lambda PL promoter with tet operator sites (Lutz and Bujard, 1997)
   1877..1896    -  promoter       PLtetO-1 promoter (fragment): modified phage lambda PL promoter with tet operator sites (Lutz and Bujard, 1997)
   1898..2101    -  promoter       CMV promoter: human cytomegalovirus (CMV) immediate early promoter
   2102..2249    -  enhancer       CMV enhancer (fragment): human cytomegalovirus immediate early enhancer; contains an 18-bp deletion relative to the standard CMV enhancer
   2281..2332    +  promoter       CMVd2 promoter: truncated human cytomegalovirus (CMV) immediate early promoter that yields moderately reduced expression relative to the full-length promoter
   2334..2353    +  promoter       PLtetO-1 promoter (fragment): modified phage lambda PL promoter with tet operator sites (Lutz and Bujard, 1997)
   2355..2374    +  promoter       PLtetO-1 promoter (fragment): modified phage lambda PL promoter with tet operator sites (Lutz and Bujard, 1997)
   2394..2420    +  CDS            3xFLAG (fragment): three tandem FLAG® epitope tags
   2424..2440    +  CDS            TEV site (fragment): tobacco etch virus (TEV) protease recognition and cleavage site
   2560..2784    +  polyA_signal   bGH poly(A) signal: bovine growth hormone polyadenylation signal
   2788..2809    +  promoter       SV40 promoter (fragment): SV40 enhancer and early promoter
   2830..3063    +  rep_origin     f1 ori (fragment) (sequence partly withheld): f1 bacteriophage origin of replication; arrow indicates direction of (+) strand synthesis
   3068..3115    +  protein_bind   FRT: FLP-mediated recombination occurs in the 8-bp core sequence TCTAGAAA (Turan and Bode, 2011). FLP recombinase from the Saccharomyces cerevisiae 2μ plasmid
   3123..4145    +  CDS            HygR: aminoglycoside phosphotransferase from E. coli; aph(4)-Ia; confers resistance to hygromycin
   4155..4280    +  CDS            ble (fragment): BLE_KLEPN - Experimental evidence at protein level: Swiss-Prot protein existence level 1. Binding protein with a strong affinity to the bleomycin family of antibiotics. Binds to CL990; an antimitotic-antibiotic compound. From Klebsiella pneumoniae.
   4275..4396    +  polyA_signal   SV40 poly(A) signal: SV40 polyadenylation signal
   4469..4485    -  protein_bind   lac operator: The lac repressor binds to the lac operator to inhibit transcription in E. coli. This inhibition can be relieved by adding lactose or isopropyl-β-D-thiogalactopyranoside (IPTG). lac repressor encoded by lacI
   4493..4523    -  promoter       lac promoter: promoter for the E. coli lac operon
   4538..4559    -  protein_bind   CAP binding site: CAP binding activates transcription in the presence of cAMP. E. coli catabolite activator protein
   4572..4664    -  CDS            lacI (fragment): lac repressor; lacI; The lac repressor binds to the lac operator to inhibit transcription in E. coli. This inhibition can be relieved by adding lactose or isopropyl-β-D-thiogalactopyranoside (IPTG).
   4847..5435    -  rep_origin     ori: high-copy-number ColE1/pMB1/pBR322/pUC origin of replication
   5606..6466    -  CDS            AmpR: β-lactamase; bla; confers resistance to ampicillin, carbenicillin, and related antibiotics
   6467..6571    -  promoter       AmpR promoter: bla
