[The description below was written by a language model from this plasmid's Addgene catalogue record and pLannotate feature annotations shown in this document.]
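Description:
pKK-RNAi-nucCHERRYmiR-FLAG-TEV is an empty mammalian expression and RNAi backbone of about 6.6 kb from the pKK vector family. It derives from the BI-16 plasmid, which was itself built on pcDNA5/FRT/TO. It is maintained in E. coli at high copy through a ColE1/pUC-type origin with ampicillin selection. For mammalian work it carries an FRT site directly upstream of a hygromycin resistance coding sequence with an SV40 polyadenylation signal. No promoter is annotated immediately before this gene, consistent with the Flp-In design, in which FLP-mediated integration at a genomic FRT site activates the marker and allows selection of stable isogenic cell lines.

The payload is organised around a tetracycline-responsive bidirectional CMV promoter: a shared enhancer is flanked by two divergent CMV core promoters, each followed by tet operator sequences. One arm transcribes mCherry fused to SV40 large T nuclear localisation signals (three repeats according to the depositor). Downstream in the same transcript are three units bounded by mouse miR-155 flanking sequences, which serve as scaffolds for user-designed miRNAs, and the transcript ends at an HSV TK polyadenylation signal. Nuclear red fluorescence therefore marks cells that express the miRNAs. The other arm encodes an N-terminal FLAG tag and a TEV protease cleavage site, followed by the position for a gene of interest and a bGH polyadenylation signal. No insert is present.

The intended use is knockdown-and-rescue: the miRNAs silence the endogenous gene while a FLAG-tagged copy bearing silent, miRNA-resistant mutations, wild type or variant, is co-expressed in its place. The depositor and sequencing-derived records differ by one nucleotide in length and give the same annotation.
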