Addgene plasmid #105809: pKK-RNAi-nucCHERRYmiR-FLAG-TEV
Purpose: (Empty Backbone) Functional studies using RNAi; rescue experiments; substituting protein for its different form. miRNA cassette with nuclear mCherry expression marker; your protein of interest with N-terminal FLAG.
Depositing lab: Andrzej Dziembowski. Depositing organization: Polish Academy of Sciences, Institute of Biochemistry and Biophysics. Publication: Versatile approach for functional analysis of human proteins and efficient stable cell line generation using FLP-mediated recombination system. Szczesny RJ, Kowalska K, Klosowska-Kosicka K, Chlebowski A, Owczarek EP, Warkocki Z, Kulinski TM, Adamska D, Affek K, Jedroszkowiak A, Kotrys AV, Tomecki R, Krawczyk PS, Borowski LS, Dziembowski A. PLoS One. 2018 Mar 28;13(3):e0194887. doi: 10.1371/journal.pone.0194887. eCollection 2018. PubMed 29590189.
Backbone
  Vector backbone: BI-16 (constructed based on pcDNA5/FRT/TO from Invitrogen)
  Backbone manufacturer: Sammarco & Grabczyk (PMID: 16212928)
  Vector type: Mammalian Expression, RNAi ; Flp-In competent
  Selectable markers: Hygromycin
  Tag / fusion protein: FLAG-TEV (N terminal on backbone)
Growth in bacteria
  Bacterial resistance: Ampicillin, 100 μg/mL
  Growth temperature: 37°C
  Growth strain: DH5alpha
  Copy number: High Copy
Gene/Insert
  Gene/Insert name: None
  Tag / fusion protein: FLAG-TEV (N terminal on backbone)
Terms and licenses: Academic/Nonprofit Terms; Industry Terms: Not Available to Industry
Depositor comments: This vector is a member of the pKK-RNAi series which belongs to the pKK vector family. It enables concomitant expression of two genes: 1) a cassette encoding miRNAs that target the gene of interest, and 2) an allele of the gene of interest with the protein coding sequence harbouring silent mutations that make the mRNA insensitive to the miRNAs. As a result, the endogenous alleles of the gene of interest are silenced, whereas the exogenous copy is expressed. Furthermore, the miRNAs are cotranscriptionally expressed with a fluorescent protein reporter so that analysis can be narrowed down to cells that express miRNA, provided that applied assay can distinguish cells expressing reporter. The reporter of miRNA expression has 3 repeats of the nuclear localisation signal of SV40 large T antigen, thus, it localizes to nucleus. This vector is a derivate of the BI16 plasmid (PMID: 16212928) and is suitable for stable cell line generation using the Flp-In system. Transcription of cloned DNA is driven by a tetracycline responsive bidirectional CMV promoter (see Szczesny RJ et al. for detailed description and protocols; bioRxiv, doi: https://doi.org/10.1101/160101)
How to cite: pKK-RNAi-nucCHERRYmiR-FLAG-TEV was a gift from Andrzej Dziembowski (Addgene plasmid # 105809 ; http://n2t.net/addgene:105809 ; RRID:Addgene_105809)
